Addgene plasmid #196624: pVAX1-cGAS
Purpose: Express human cGAS protein in mammalian cells.
Depositing lab: Nicolas Manel. Depositing organization: Institut Curie. Publication: Selective STING stimulation in dendritic cells primes antitumor T cell responses. Jneid B, Bochnakian A, Hoffmann C, Delisle F, Djacoto E, Sirven P, Denizeau J, Sedlik C, Gerber-Ferder Y, Fiore F, Akyol R, Brousse C, Kramer R, Walters I, Carlioz S, Salmon H, Malissen B, Dalod M, Piaggio E, Manel N. Sci Immunol. 2023 Jan 13;8(79):eabn6612. doi: 10.1126/sciimmunol.abn6612. Epub 2023 Jan 13. PubMed 36638189.
Backbone
  Vector backbone: pVAX1
  Vector type: Mammalian Expression
Growth in bacteria
  Bacterial resistance: Kanamycin, 50 μg/mL
  Growth temperature: 37°C
  Growth strain: NEB Stable
  Copy number: High Copy
Gene/Insert
  Gene/Insert name: cGAS
  Species: M. musculus (mouse)
  Mutation: WT
  Entrez Gene: Cgas (a.k.a. E330016A19Rik, Mb21d1)
  Cloning method: Restriction Enzyme; 5′ cloning site Unknown (unknown if destroyed)
Terms and licenses: Academic/Nonprofit Terms; Industry Terms: Not Available to Industry
How to cite: pVAX1-cGAS was a gift from Nicolas Manel (Addgene plasmid # 196624 ; http://n2t.net/addgene:196624 ; RRID:Addgene_196624)
