[The description below was written by a language model from this plasmid's Addgene catalogue record and pLannotate feature annotations shown in this document.]
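Description:
pVAX1-cGAS is a mammalian expression plasmid of about 4.5 kb built on the pVAX1 backbone, a compact vector often used for transient expression and DNA-vaccine-type applications. It is propagated in E. coli as a high-copy plasmid from a ColE1/pUC-type origin and selected with kanamycin through the Tn5-derived aminoglycoside phosphotransferase gene (NeoR/KanR). The annotation also picks up short fragments matching the pBR322 bom region and the AmpR promoter. No ampicillin resistance gene is present.

The payload is a single expression cassette. The human cytomegalovirus immediate-early enhancer and promoter drive a wild-type cGAS open reading frame of roughly 1.5 kb, which is followed by the bovine growth hormone polyadenylation signal. A T7 promoter lies between the CMV promoter and the coding sequence, where it can serve for in vitro transcription or as a sequencing primer site. The small "truncated HIV-1 5' LTR" hit at the end of the CMV promoter is only a few dozen bases long and is most likely an annotation artefact, not a functional viral element. No epitope tags or reporters are annotated.

The record is inconsistent about the species of the insert. The stated purpose refers to expressing human cGAS, but the species field, the Entrez gene entry (Cgas/Mb21d1) and the sequence-based annotation all identify the coding sequence as mouse cGAS. cGAS is the cytosolic DNA sensor that synthesises cGAMP to activate STING, and the associated publication concerns STING stimulation in dendritic cells and antitumour T cell priming. The plasmid therefore fits use in overexpressing cGAS in mammalian cells for work on this pathway.
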