Features (pLannotate 1.2.2; 10 found; start..end, strand, type, name):
     36..415     +  enhancer       CMV enhancer: human cytomegalovirus immediate early enhancer
    416..619     +  promoter       CMV promoter: human cytomegalovirus (CMV) immediate early promoter
    615..648     +  LTR            5' LTR (truncated) (fragment): truncated 5' long terminal repeat (LTR) from HIV-1
    664..682     +  promoter       T7 promoter: promoter for bacteriophage T7 RNA polymerase
    727..2247    +  CDS            Cgas: CGAS_MOUSE - Also known as Mb21d1 From Mus musculus (Mouse).
   2327..2551    +  polyA_signal   bGH poly(A) signal: bovine growth hormone polyadenylation signal
   2724..3518    +  CDS            NeoR/KanR: aminoglycoside phosphotransferase from Tn5; aph(3')-II (or nptII); confers resistance to neomycin, kanamycin, and G418 (Geneticin®)
   3539..3589    -  misc_feature   bom (fragment): basis of mobility region from pBR322
   3616..3704    +  promoter       AmpR promoter (fragment): bla
   3843..4431    +  rep_origin     ori: high-copy-number ColE1/pMB1/pBR322/pUC origin of replication
>Addgene plasmid #196624 | pVAX1-cGAS | addgene full sequence | sequence record 385725 | Addgene NGS Result
GCTGCTTCGCGATGTACGGGCCAGATATACGCGTTGACATTGATTATTGACTAGTTATTAATAGTAATCA
ATTACGGGGTCATTAGTTCATAGCCCATATATGGAGTTCCGCGTTACATAACTTACGGTAAATGGCCCGC
CTGGCTGACCGCCCAACGACCCCCGCCCATTGACGTCAATAATGACGTATGTTCCCATAGTAACGCCAAT
AGGGACTTTCCATTGACGTCAATGGGTGGAGTATTTACGGTAAACTGCCCACTTGGCAGTACATCAAGTG
TATCATATGCCAAGTACGCCCCCTATTGACGTCAATGACGGTAAATGGCCCGCCTGGCATTATGCCCAGT
ACATGACCTTATGGGACTTTCCTACTTGGCAGTACATCTACGTATTAGTCATCGCTATTACCATGGTGAT
GCGGTTTTGGCAGTACATCAATGGGCGTGGATAGCGGTTTGACTCACGGGGATTTCCAAGTCTCCACCCC
ATTGACGTCAATGGGAGTTTGTTTTGGCACCAAAATCAACGGGACTTTCCAAAATGTCGTAACAACTCCG
CCCCATTGACGCAAATGGGCGGTAGGCGTGTACGGTGGGAGGTCTATATAAGCAGAGCTCTCTGGCTAAC
TAGAGAACCCACTGCTTACTGGCTTATCGAAATTAATACGACTCACTATAGGGAGACCCAAGCTGGCTAG
CGTTTAAACTTAAGCTTGCCGCCACCATGGAGGATCCCAGGAGGAGGACTACAGCTCCAAGGGCCAAGAA
GCCCTCAGCCAAACGAGCTCCAACACAGCCTAGCAGAACACGCGCTCATGCTGAGTCTTGTGGCCCACAA
CGCGGAGCGAGAAGCCGTAGGGCAGAACGCGATGGGGATACCACTGAGAAGCCCAGGGCACCAGGTCCGA
GAGTTCATCCAGCACGGGCAACGGAACTGACCAAAGACGCCCAACCGTCTGCCATGGATGCTGCAGGCGC
CACAGCGAGGCCTGCAGTACGGGTACCCCAGCAGCAGGCCATCCTGGATCCTGAACTGCCAGCTGTGAGA
GAACCTCAACCTCCAGCTGACCCCGAAGCTCGAAAAGTGGTGAGAGGACCCAGTCATCGGAGAGGGGCGA
GATCTACTGGTCAGCCTCGCGCCCCGAGAGGCTCCAGAAAGGAACCTGACAAACTGAAGAAAGTGCTGGA
TAAACTCCGGCTCAAACGTAAAGACATTAGTGAGGCTGCGGAAACCGTGAACAAGGTGGTTGAGCGGCTG
TTGAGGAGAATGCAGAAGCGAGAGAGCGAGTTCAAAGGGGTGGAACAACTGAATACGGGATCCTATTATG
AACACGTCAAAATAAGTGCCCCGAATGAGTTTGACGTGATGTTCAAGCTTGAAGTCCCACGCATCGAGCT
GCAGGAGTACTACGAAACCGGAGCCTTCTATCTCGTTAAATTCAAGCGGATTCCACGGGGTAATCCTCTG
AGCCACTTTCTCGAGGGCGAGGTTTTGTCTGCAACAAAGATGCTGTCAAAGTTTCGTAAAATCATCAAGG
AAGAGGTAAAGGAGATTAAGGACATCGATGTGAGCGTGGAGAAAGAAAAGCCTGGAAGTCCAGCAGTGAC
TCTGCTGATCAGGAATCCCGAAGAAATTTCAGTCGATATCATTCTGGCCCTTGAGAGCAAGGGGTCTTGG
CCTATATCTACCAAAGAGGGCTTGCCTATTCAGGGTTGGCTCGGCACCAAGGTCAGGACCAACTTGCGGC
GCGAACCCTTCTATCTCGTCCCCAAGAATGCCAAGGACGGGAACAGCTTTCAAGGCGAGACATGGCGGTT
GAGCTTTTCCCATACGGAGAAATACATTCTGAACAATCACGGGATTGAGAAAACTTGCTGTGAGAGTAGC
GGAGCCAAATGTTGTCGCAAAGAATGCCTGAAGCTGATGAAGTACCTGTTGGAACAGCTTAAGAAAGAGT
TTCAGGAGCTGGATGCCTTCTGCTCATATCACGTCAAGACTGCCATCTTTCACATGTGGACACAGGATCC
ACAGGACTCACAGTGGGATCCCCGCAACCTTTCCTCCTGCTTTGACAAGCTCCTGGCTTTCTTCCTGGAA
TGCCTTCGTACCGAGAAGCTCGACCACTACTTTATCCCCAAATTCAACCTGTTCTCCCAGGAACTGATAG
ACCGAAAGTCCAAAGAGTTCCTGAGCAAGAAGATAGAGTACGAGCGAAACAATGGCTTCCCCATCTTTGA
CAAACTTTGAGAATTCTGCAGATATCCAGCACAGTGGCGGCCGCTCGAGTCTAGAGGGCCCGTTTAAACC
CGCTGATCAGCCTCGACTGTGCCTTCTAGTTGCCAGCCATCTGTTGTTTGCCCCTCCCCCGTGCCTTCCT
TGACCCTGGAAGGTGCCACTCCCACTGTCCTTTCCTAATAAAATGAGGAAATTGCATCGCATTGTCTGAG
TAGGTGTCATTCTATTCTGGGGGGTGGGGTGGGGCAGGACAGCAAGGGGGAGGATTGGGAAGACAATAGC
AGGCATGCTGGGGATGCGGTGGGCTCTATGGCTTCTACTGGGCGGTTTTATGGACAGCAAGCGAACCGGA
ATTGCCAGCTGGGGCGCCCTCTGGTAAGGTTGGGAAGCCCTGCAAAGTAAACTGGATGGCTTTCTTGCCG
CCAAGGATCTGATGGCGCAGGGGATCAAGCTCTGATCAAGAGACAGGATGAGGATCGTTTCGCATGATTG
AACAAGATGGATTGCACGCAGGTTCTCCGGCCGCTTGGGTGGAGAGGCTATTCGGCTATGACTGGGCACA
ACAGACAATCGGCTGCTCTGATGCCGCCGTGTTCCGGCTGTCAGCGCAGGGGCGCCCGGTTCTTTTTGTC
AAGACCGACCTGTCCGGTGCCCTGAATGAACTGCAAGACGAGGCAGCGCGGCTATCGTGGCTGGCCACGA
CGGGCGTTCCTTGCGCAGCTGTGCTCGACGTTGTCACTGAAGCGGGAAGGGACTGGCTGCTATTGGGCGA
AGTGCCGGGGCAGGATCTCCTGTCATCTCACCTTGCTCCTGCCGAGAAAGTATCCATCATGGCTGATGCA
ATGCGGCGGCTGCATACGCTTGATCCGGCTACCTGCCCATTCGACCACCAAGCGAAACATCGCATCGAGC
GAGCACGTACTCGGATGGAAGCCGGTCTTGTCGATCAGGATGATCTGGACGAAGAGCATCAGGGGCTCGC
GCCAGCCGAACTGTTCGCCAGGCTCAAGGCGAGCATGCCCGACGGCGAGGATCTCGTCGTGACCCATGGC
GATGCCTGCTTGCCGAATATCATGGTGGAAAATGGCCGCTTTTCTGGATTCATCGACTGTGGCCGGCTGG
GTGTGGCGGACCGCTATCAGGACATAGCGTTGGCTACCCGTGATATTGCTGAAGAGCTTGGCGGCGAATG
GGCTGACCGCTTCCTCGTGCTTTACGGTATCGCCGCTCCCGATTCGCAGCGCATCGCCTTCTATCGCCTT
CTTGACGAGTTCTTCTGAATTATTAACGCTTACAATTTCCTGATGCGGTATTTTCTCCTTACGCATCTGT
GCGGTATTTCACACCGCATCAGGTGGCACTTTTCGGGGAAATGTGCGCGGAACCCCTATTTGTTTATTTT
TCTAAATACATTCAAATATGTATCCGCTCATGAGACAATAACCCTGATAAATGCTTCAATAATAGCACGT
GCTAAAACTTCATTTTTAATTTAAAAGGATCTAGGTGAAGATCCTTTTTGATAATCTCATGACCAAAATC
CCTTAACGTGAGTTTTCGTTCCACTGAGCGTCAGACCCCGTAGAAAAGATCAAAGGATCTTCTTGAGATC
CTTTTTTTCTGCGCGTAATCTGCTGCTTGCAAACAAAAAAACCACCGCTACCAGCGGTGGTTTGTTTGCC
GGATCAAGAGCTACCAACTCTTTTTCCGAAGGTAACTGGCTTCAGCAGAGCGCAGATACCAAATACTGTT
CTTCTAGTGTAGCCGTAGTTAGGCCACCACTTCAAGAACTCTGTAGCACCGCCTACATACCTCGCTCTGC
TAATCCTGTTACCAGTGGCTGCTGCCAGTGGCGATAAGTCGTGTCTTACCGGGTTGGACTCAAGACGATA
GTTACCGGATAAGGCGCAGCGGTCGGGCTGAACGGGGGGTTCGTGCACACAGCCCAGCTTGGAGCGAACG
ACCTACACCGAACTGAGATACCTACAGCGTGAGCTATGAGAAAGCGCCACGCTTCCCGAAGGGAGAAAGG
CGGACAGGTATCCGGTAAGCGGCAGGGTCGGAACAGGAGAGCGCACGAGGGAGCTTCCAGGGGGAAACGC
CTGGTATCTTTATAGTCCTGTCGGGTTTCGCCACCTCTGACTTGAGCGTCGATTTTTGTGATGCTCGTCA
GGGGGGCGGAGCCTATGGAAAAACGCCAGCAACGCGGCCTTTTTACGGTTCCTGGCCTTTTGCTGGCCTT
TTGCTCACATGTTCTT
